Addgene plasmid #76683: CDC7 gRNA (BRDN0001146695)
Purpose: 3rd generation lentiviral gRNA plasmid targeting human CDC7
Depositing lab: John Doench & David Root. Depositing organization: Broad Institute. Publication: Optimized sgRNA design to maximize activity and minimize off-target effects of CRISPR-Cas9. Doench JG, Fusi N, Sullender M, Hegde M, Vaimberg EW, Donovan KF, Smith I, Tothova Z, Wilen C, Orchard R, Virgin HW, Listgarten J, Root DE. Nat Biotechnol. 2016 Jan 18. doi: 10.1038/nbt.3437. PubMed 26780180.
Backbone
  Vector backbone: lentiGuide-Puro
  Backbone manufacturer: Zhang Lab (Addgene plasmid # 52963)
  Vector type: Mammalian Expression, Lentiviral, CRISPR
  Selectable markers: Puromycin
Growth in bacteria
  Bacterial resistance: Ampicillin, 100 μg/mL
  Growth temperature: 37°C
  Growth strain: DH5alpha
  Copy number: High Copy
Gene/Insert
  Gene/Insert name: CDC7 (alt names: CDC7; NM_001134419.1)
  gRNA/shRNA sequence: GGCCAAACCAAAGTCTACCA
  Species: H. sapiens (human)
  Entrez Gene: CDC7 (a.k.a. CDC7L1, HsCDC7, Hsk1, huCDC7)
  Promoter: hU6
  Cloning method: Unknown
  Sequencing primers: 5′ U6-F; 3′ pS2-R
Terms and licenses: Academic/Nonprofit Terms; Industry Terms: Not Available to Industry
Depositor comments: The gRNA was designed to target the following Genbank reference sequence(s): NM_001134419.1,NM_001134420.1,NM_003503.3. Note that this plasmid does NOT contain Cas9. It should be used in conjunction with lentiCas9-Blast (Addgene #52962) or otherwise with cell lines already expressing Cas9. Browse the full kinome gRNA library at http://www.addgene.org/pooled-library/broadgpp-human-kinome/ or visit http://www.broadinstitute.org/rnai/public/ for detailed protocols and information.
How to cite: CDC7 gRNA (BRDN0001146695) was a gift from John Doench & David Root (Addgene plasmid # 76683 ; http://n2t.net/addgene:76683 ; RRID:Addgene_76683)
