[The description below was written by a language model from this plasmid's Addgene catalogue record and pLannotate feature annotations shown in this document.]
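Description:
CDC7 gRNA (BRDN0001146695) is a third-generation lentiviral CRISPR guide plasmid built on the lentiGuide-Puro backbone, carrying a single guide RNA directed against human CDC7. In bacteria it is maintained through a high-copy ColE1/pUC-type origin and selected with ampicillin via the β-lactamase gene; an f1 origin, an SV40 origin and leftover lac/T7/T3 cloning-vector elements are also annotated in the backbone.

The viral genome is transcribed from an RSV promoter fused to a truncated HIV-1 5' LTR, which makes production Tat-independent. It contains the Ψ packaging signal with a partial gag sequence, the Rev response element for nuclear export of the full-length RNA, a cPPT/CTS to aid nuclear import, and a self-inactivating ΔU3 3' LTR followed by an SV40 polyadenylation signal. Within this frame there are two expression units. A human U6 RNA polymerase III promoter drives the CDC7-targeting spacer, which sits immediately upstream of the Streptococcus pyogenes gRNA scaffold. An EF-1α promoter, annotated as its core element plus intron A, drives puromycin N-acetyltransferase so that transduced mammalian cells can be selected with puromycin, and a WPRE downstream enhances transcript expression.

According to the depositor, the guide was designed against three CDC7 reference transcripts. The plasmid does not encode Cas9, so it must be paired with a separate Cas9 lentiviral vector or used in cells that already express Cas9. It is one member of a human kinome gRNA collection arising from work on optimised sgRNA design, and it is suited to knocking out CDC7 after lentiviral delivery.
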