Features (pLannotate 1.2.2; 29 found; start..end, strand, type, name):
     14..80      +  CDS            small t antigen (fragment): SV40 (simian virus 40) small t antigen
    106..317     +  promoter       EF-1α core promoter: core promoter for human elongation factor EF-1α
    318..1256    +  intron         EF-1α intron A: intron upstream of the start codon of human EF-1α
   1278..1877    +  CDS            PuroR (fragment): puromycin N-acetyltransferase; pac from Streptomyces; confers resistance to puromycin
   1893..2481    +  misc_feature   WPRE: woodchuck hepatitis virus posttranscriptional regulatory element
   2532..2551    +  misc_feature   cPPT/CTS (fragment): central polypurine tract and central termination sequence of HIV-1
   2553..2786    +  LTR            3' LTR (ΔU3): self-inactivating 3' long terminal repeat (LTR) from HIV-1
   2864..2985    +  polyA_signal   SV40 poly(A) signal: SV40 polyadenylation signal
   3025..3160    +  rep_origin     SV40 ori: SV40 origin of replication
   3181..3199    -  promoter       T7 promoter: promoter for bacteriophage T7 RNA polymerase
   3207..3362    +  CDS            lacZα (fragment): LacZα fragment of β-galactosidase; lacZ fragment
   3367..3795    +  rep_origin     f1 ori (sequence partly withheld): f1 bacteriophage origin of replication; arrow indicates direction of (+) strand synthesis
   3848..3952    +  promoter       AmpR promoter: bla
   3953..4813    +  CDS            AmpR: β-lactamase; bla; confers resistance to ampicillin, carbenicillin, and related antibiotics
   4984..5572    +  rep_origin     ori: high-copy-number ColE1/pMB1/pBR322/pUC origin of replication
   5755..5847    +  CDS            lacI (fragment): lac repressor; lacI; The lac repressor binds to the lac operator to inhibit transcription in E. coli. This inhibition can be relieved by adding lactose or isopropyl-β-D-thiogalactopyranoside (IPTG).
   5860..5881    +  protein_bind   CAP binding site: CAP binding activates transcription in the presence of cAMP. E. coli catabolite activator protein
   5896..5926    +  promoter       lac promoter: promoter for the E. coli lac operon
   5934..5950    +  protein_bind   lac operator: The lac repressor binds to the lac operator to inhibit transcription in E. coli. This inhibition can be relieved by adding lactose or isopropyl-β-D-thiogalactopyranoside (IPTG). lac repressor encoded by lacI
   5995..6013    +  promoter       T3 promoter: promoter for bacteriophage T3 RNA polymerase
   6041..6267    +  promoter       RSV promoter: Rous sarcoma virus enhancer/promoter
   6268..6448    +  LTR            5' LTR (truncated): truncated 5' long terminal repeat (LTR) from HIV-1
   6495..6620    +  misc_feature   HIV-1 Ψ: packaging signal of human immunodeficiency virus type 1
   6604..6967    +  CDS            HIV-1 gag (fragment): gag protein from human immunodeficiency virus 1; gag
   7113..7346    +  misc_feature   RRE: The Rev response element (RRE) of HIV-1 allows for Rev-dependent mRNA export from the nucleus to the cytoplasm.
   7723..7749    +  CDS            Rev (fragment): human immunodeficiency virus 1 (HIV-1) Rev protein; rev; enhances nuclear export of unspliced and incompletely spliced viral mRNAs
   7753..7993    +  promoter       U6 promoter: RNA polymerase III promoter for human U6 snRNA
   8023..8098    +  misc_RNA       gRNA scaffold: guide RNA scaffold for the Streptococcus pyogenes CRISPR/Cas9 system
   8154..8271    +  misc_feature   cPPT/CTS: central polypurine tract and central termination sequence of HIV-1
>Addgene plasmid #76683 | CDC7 gRNA (BRDN0001146695) | addgene full sequence | sequence record 186300 | Addgene Assembled Sequence
CCCGGGTGCAAAGATGGATAAAGTTTTAAACAGAGAGGAATCTTTGCAGCTAATGGACCTTCTAGGTCTT
GAAAGGAGTGGGAATTGGCTCCGGTGCCCGTCAGTGGGCAGAGCGCACATCGCCCACAGTCCCCGAGAAG
TTGGGGGGAGGGGTCGGCAATTGATCCGGTGCCTAGAGAAGGTGGCGCGGGGTAAACTGGGAAAGTGATG
TCGTGTACTGGCTCCGCCTTTTTCCCGAGGGTGGGGGAGAACCGTATATAAGTGCAGTAGTCGCCGTGAA
CGTTCTTTTTCGCAACGGGTTTGCCGCCAGAACACAGGTAAGTGCCGTGTGTGGTTCCCGCGGGCCTGGC
CTCTTTACGGGTTATGGCCCTTGCGTGCCTTGAATTACTTCCACCTGGCTGCAGTACGTGATTCTTGATC
CCGAGCTTCGGGTTGGAAGTGGGTGGGAGAGTTCGAGGCCTTGCGCTTAAGGAGCCCCTTCGCCTCGTGC
TTGAGTTGAGGCCTGGCCTGGGCGCTGGGGCCGCCGCGTGCGAATCTGGTGGCACCTTCGCGCCTGTCTC
GCTGCTTTCGATAAGTCTCTAGCCATTTAAAATTTTTGATGACCTGCTGCGACGCTTTTTTTCTGGCAAG
ATAGTCTTGTAAATGCGGGCCAAGATCTGCACACTGGTATTTCGGTTTTTGGGGCCGCGGGCGGCGACGG
GGCCCGTGCGTCCCAGCGCACATGTTCGGCGAGGCGGGGCCTGCGAGCGCGGCCACCGAGAATCGGACGG
GGGTAGTCTCAAGCTGGCCGGCCTGCTCTGGTGCCTGGCCTCGCGCCGCCGTGTATCGCCCCGCCCTGGG
CGGCAAGGCTGGCCCGGTCGGCACCAGTTGCGTGAGCGGAAAGATGGCCGCTTCCCGGCCCTGCTGCAGG
GAGCTCAAAATGGAGGACGCGGCGCTCGGGAGAGCGGGCGGGTGAGTCACCCACACAAAGGAAAAGGGCC
TTTCCGTCCTCAGCCGTCGCTTCATGTGACTCCACGGAGTACCGGGCGCCGTCCAGGCACCTCGATTAGT
TCTCGAGCTTTTGGAGTACGTCGTCTTTAGGTTGGGGGGAGGGGTTTTATGCGATGGAGTTTCCCCACAC
TGAGTGGGTGGAGACTGAAGTTAGGCCAGCTTGGCACTTGATGTAATTCTCCTTGGAATTTGCCCTTTTT
GAGTTTGGATCTTGGTTCATTCTCAAGCCTCAGACAGTGGTTCAAAGTTTTTTTCTTCCATTTCAGGTGT
CGTGACGTACGGCCACCATGACCGAGTACAAGCCCACGGTGCGCCTCGCCACCCGCGACGACGTCCCCAG
GGCCGTACGCACCCTCGCCGCCGCGTTCGCCGACTACCCCGCCACGCGCCACACCGTCGATCCGGACCGC
CACATCGAGCGGGTCACCGAGCTGCAAGAACTCTTCCTCACGCGCGTCGGGCTCGACATCGGCAAGGTGT
GGGTCGCGGACGACGGCGCCGCCGTGGCGGTCTGGACCACGCCGGAGAGCGTCGAAGCGGGGGCGGTGTT
CGCCGAGATCGGCCCGCGCATGGCCGAGTTGAGCGGTTCCCGGCTGGCCGCGCAGCAACAGATGGAAGGC
CTCCTGGCGCCGCACCGGCCCAAGGAGCCCGCGTGGTTCCTGGCCACCGTCGGAGTCTCGCCCGACCACC
AGGGCAAGGGTCTGGGCAGCGCCGTCGTGCTCCCCGGAGTGGAGGCGGCCGAGCGCGCCGGGGTGCCCGC
CTTCCTGGAGACCTCCGCGCCCCGCAACCTCCCCTTCTACGAGCGGCTCGGCTTCACCGTCACCGCCGAC
GTCGAGGTGCCCGAAGGACCGCGCACCTGGTGCATGACCCGCAAGCCCGGTGCCTGAACGCGTTAAGTCG
ACAATCAACCTCTGGATTACAAAATTTGTGAAAGATTGACTGGTATTCTTAACTATGTTGCTCCTTTTAC
GCTATGTGGATACGCTGCTTTAATGCCTTTGTATCATGCTATTGCTTCCCGTATGGCTTTCATTTTCTCC
TCCTTGTATAAATCCTGGTTGCTGTCTCTTTATGAGGAGTTGTGGCCCGTTGTCAGGCAACGTGGCGTGG
TGTGCACTGTGTTTGCTGACGCAACCCCCACTGGTTGGGGCATTGCCACCACCTGTCAGCTCCTTTCCGG
GACTTTCGCTTTCCCCCTCCCTATTGCCACGGCGGAACTCATCGCCGCCTGCCTTGCCCGCTGCTGGACA
GGGGCTCGGCTGTTGGGCACTGACAATTCCGTGGTGTTGTCGGGGAAATCATCGTCCTTTCCTTGGCTGC
TCGCCTGTGTTGCCACCTGGATTCTGCGCGGGACGTCCTTCTGCTACGTCCCTTCGGCCCTCAATCCAGC
GGACCTTCCTTCCCGCGGCCTGCTGCCGGCTCTGCGGCCTCTTCCGCGTCTTCGCCTTCGCCCTCAGACG
AGTCGGATCTCCCTTTGGGCCGCCTCCCCGCGTCGACTTTAAGACCAATGACTTACAAGGCAGCTGTAGA
TCTTAGCCACTTTTTAAAAGAAAAGGGGGGACTGGAAGGGCTAATTCACTCCCAACGAAGACAAGATCTG
CTTTTTGCTTGTACTGGGTCTCTCTGGTTAGACCAGATCTGAGCCTGGGAGCTCTCTGGCTAACTAGGGA
ACCCACTGCTTAAGCCTCAATAAAGCTTGCCTTGAGTGCTTCAAGTAGTGTGTGCCCGTCTGTTGTGTGA
CTCTGGTAACTAGAGATCCCTCAGACCCTTTTAGTCAGTGTGGAAAATCTCTAGCAGTACGTATAGTAGT
TCATGTCATCTTATTATTCAGTATTTATAACTTGCAAAGAAATGAATATCAGAGAGTGAGAGGAACTTGT
TTATTGCAGCTTATAATGGTTACAAATAAAGCAATAGCATCACAAATTTCACAAATAAAGCATTTTTTTC
ACTGCATTCTAGTTGTGGTTTGTCCAAACTCATCAATGTATCTTATCATGTCTGGCTCTAGCTATCCCGC
CCCTAACTCCGCCCATCCCGCCCCTAACTCCGCCCAGTTCCGCCCATTCTCCGCCCCATGGCTGACTAAT
TTTTTTTATTTATGCAGAGGCCGAGGCCGCCTCGGCCTCTGAGCTATTCCAGAAGTAGTGAGGAGGCTTT
TTTGGAGGCCTAGGGACGTACCCAATTCGCCCTATAGTGAGTCGTATTACGCGCGCTCACTGGCCGTCGT
TTTACAACGTCGTGACTGGGAAAACCCTGGCGTTACCCAACTTAATCGCCTTGCAGCACATCCCCCTTTC
GCCAGCTGGCGTAATAGCGAAGAGGCCCGCACCGATCGCCCTTCCCAACAGTTGCGCAGCCTGAATGGCG
AATGGG
[124 nt withheld, positions 3367-3490]
C
[91 nt withheld, positions 3492-3582]
A
[49 nt withheld, positions 3584-3632]
CCTTTGACGTTGGAGTCCACGTTCTTT
[37 nt withheld, positions 3660-3696]
ACCCTATCTCGGTCTATTCTTTTGATTTATAAGGGATTTTGCCGATTTCGGCCTATTGGTTAAAAAATGA
GCTGATTTAACAAAAATTTAACGCGAATTTTAACAAAATATTAACGCTTACAATTTAGGTGGCACTTTTC
GGGGAAATGTGCGCGGAACCCCTATTTGTTTATTTTTCTAAATACATTCAAATATGTATCCGCTCATGAG
ACAATAACCCTGATAAATGCTTCAATAATATTGAAAAAGGAAGAGTATGAGTATTCAACATTTCCGTGTC
GCCCTTATTCCCTTTTTTGCGGCATTTTGCCTTCCTGTTTTTGCTCACCCAGAAACGCTGGTGAAAGTAA
AAGATGCTGAAGATCAGTTGGGTGCACGAGTGGGTTACATCGAACTGGATCTCAACAGCGGTAAGATCCT
TGAGAGTTTTCGCCCCGAAGAACGTTTTCCAATGATGAGCACTTTTAAAGTTCTGCTATGTGGCGCGGTA
TTATCCCGTATTGACGCCGGGCAAGAGCAACTCGGTCGCCGCATACACTATTCTCAGAATGACTTGGTTG
AGTACTCACCAGTCACAGAAAAGCATCTTACGGATGGCATGACAGTAAGAGAATTATGCAGTGCTGCCAT
AACCATGAGTGATAACACTGCGGCCAACTTACTTCTGACAACGATCGGAGGACCGAAGGAGCTAACCGCT
TTTTTGCACAACATGGGGGATCATGTAACTCGCCTTGATCGTTGGGAACCGGAGCTGAATGAAGCCATAC
CAAACGACGAGCGTGACACCACGATGCCTGTAGCAATGGCAACAACGTTGCGCAAACTATTAACTGGCGA
ACTACTTACTCTAGCTTCCCGGCAACAATTAATAGACTGGATGGAGGCGGATAAAGTTGCAGGACCACTT
CTGCGCTCGGCCCTTCCGGCTGGCTGGTTTATTGCTGATAAATCTGGAGCCGGTGAGCGTGGGTCTCGCG
GTATCATTGCAGCACTGGGGCCAGATGGTAAGCCCTCCCGTATCGTAGTTATCTACACGACGGGGAGTCA
GGCAACTATGGATGAACGAAATAGACAGATCGCTGAGATAGGTGCCTCACTGATTAAGCATTGGTAACTG
TCAGACCAAGTTTACTCATATATACTTTAGATTGATTTAAAACTTCATTTTTAATTTAAAAGGATCTAGG
TGAAGATCCTTTTTGATAATCTCATGACCAAAATCCCTTAACGTGAGTTTTCGTTCCACTGAGCGTCAGA
CCCCGTAGAAAAGATCAAAGGATCTTCTTGAGATCCTTTTTTTCTGCGCGTAATCTGCTGCTTGCAAACA
AAAAAACCACCGCTACCAGCGGTGGTTTGTTTGCCGGATCAAGAGCTACCAACTCTTTTTCCGAAGGTAA
CTGGCTTCAGCAGAGCGCAGATACCAAATACTGTTCTTCTAGTGTAGCCGTAGTTAGGCCACCACTTCAA
GAACTCTGTAGCACCGCCTACATACCTCGCTCTGCTAATCCTGTTACCAGTGGCTGCTGCCAGTGGCGAT
AAGTCGTGTCTTACCGGGTTGGACTCAAGACGATAGTTACCGGATAAGGCGCAGCGGTCGGGCTGAACGG
GGGGTTCGTGCACACAGCCCAGCTTGGAGCGAACGACCTACACCGAACTGAGATACCTACAGCGTGAGCT
ATGAGAAAGCGCCACGCTTCCCGAAGGGAGAAAGGCGGACAGGTATCCGGTAAGCGGCAGGGTCGGAACA
GGAGAGCGCACGAGGGAGCTTCCAGGGGGAAACGCCTGGTATCTTTATAGTCCTGTCGGGTTTCGCCACC
TCTGACTTGAGCGTCGATTTTTGTGATGCTCGTCAGGGGGGCGGAGCCTATGGAAAAACGCCAGCAACGC
GGCCTTTTTACGGTTCCTGGCCTTTTGCTGGCCTTTTGCTCACATGTTCTTTCCTGCGTTATCCCCTGAT
TCTGTGGATAACCGTATTACCGCCTTTGAGTGAGCTGATACCGCTCGCCGCAGCCGAACGACCGAGCGCA
GCGAGTCAGTGAGCGAGGAAGCGGAAGAGCGCCCAATACGCAAACCGCCTCTCCCCGCGCGTTGGCCGAT
TCATTAATGCAGCTGGCACGACAGGTTTCCCGACTGGAAAGCGGGCAGTGAGCGCAACGCAATTAATGTG
AGTTAGCTCACTCATTAGGCACCCCAGGCTTTACACTTTATGCTTCCGGCTCGTATGTTGTGTGGAATTG
TGAGCGGATAACAATTTCACACAGGAAACAGCTATGACCATGATTACGCCAAGCGCGCAATTAACCCTCA
CTAAAGGGAACAAAAGCTGGAGCTGCAAGCTTAATGTAGTCTTATGCAATACTCTTGTAGTCTTGCAACA
TGGTAACGATGAGTTAGCAACATGCCTTACAAGGAGAGAAAAAGCACCGTGCATGCCGATTGGTGGAAGT
AAGGTGGTACGATCGTGCCTTATTAGGAAGGCAACAGACGGGTCTGACATGGATTGGACGAACCACTGAA
TTGCCGCATTGCAGAGATATTGTATTTAAGTGCCTAGCTCGATACATAAACGGGTCTCTCTGGTTAGACC
AGATCTGAGCCTGGGAGCTCTCTGGCTAACTAGGGAACCCACTGCTTAAGCCTCAATAAAGCTTGCCTTG
AGTGCTTCAAGTAGTGTGTGCCCGTCTGTTGTGTGACTCTGGTAACTAGAGATCCCTCAGACCCTTTTAG
TCAGTGTGGAAAATCTCTAGCAGTGGCGCCCGAACAGGGACTTGAAAGCGAAAGGGAAACCAGAGGAGCT
CTCTCGACGCAGGACTCGGCTTGCTGAAGCGCGCACGGCAAGAGGCGAGGGGCGGCGACTGGTGAGTACG
CCAAAAATTTTGACTAGCGGAGGCTAGAAGGAGAGAGATGGGTGCGAGAGCGTCAGTATTAAGCGGGGGA
GAATTAGATCGCGATGGGAAAAAATTCGGTTAAGGCCAGGGGGAAAGAAAAAATATAAATTAAAACATAT
AGTATGGGCAAGCAGGGAGCTAGAACGATTCGCAGTTAATCCTGGCCTGTTAGAAACATCAGAAGGCTGT
AGACAAATACTGGGACAGCTACAACCATCCCTTCAGACAGGATCAGAAGAACTTAGATCATTATATAATA
CAGTAGCAACCCTCTATTGTGTGCATCAAAGGATAGAGATAAAAGACACCAAGGAAGCTTTAGACAAGAT
AGAGGAAGAGCAAAACAAAAGTAAGACCACCGCACAGCAAGCGGCCGCTGATCTTCAGACCTGGAGGAGG
AGATATGAGGGACAATTGGAGAAGTGAATTATATAAATATAAAGTAGTAAAAATTGAACCATTAGGAGTA
GCACCCACCAAGGCAAAGAGAAGAGTGGTGCAGAGAGAAAAAAGAGCAGTGGGAATAGGAGCTTTGTTCC
TTGGGTTCTTGGGAGCAGCAGGAAGCACTATGGGCGCAGCGTCAATGACGCTGACGGTACAGGCCAGACA
ATTATTGTCTGGTATAGTGCAGCAGCAGAACAATTTGCTGAGGGCTATTGAGGCGCAACAGCATCTGTTG
CAACTCACAGTCTGGGGCATCAAGCAGCTCCAGGCAAGAATCCTGGCTGTGGAAAGATACCTAAAGGATC
AACAGCTCCTGGGGATTTGGGGTTGCTCTGGAAAACTCATTTGCACCACTGCTGTGCCTTGGAATGCTAG
TTGGAGTAATAAATCTCTGGAACAGATTTGGAATCACACGACCTGGATGGAGTGGGACAGAGAAATTAAC
AATTACACAAGCTTAATACACTCCTTAATTGAAGAATCGCAAAACCAGCAAGAAAAGAATGAACAAGAAT
TATTGGAATTAGATAAATGGGCAAGTTTGTGGAATTGGTTTAACATAACAAATTGGCTGTGGTATATAAA
ATTATTCATAATGATAGTAGGAGGCTTGGTAGGTTTAAGAATAGTTTTTGCTGTACTTTCTATAGTGAAT
AGAGTTAGGCAGGGATATTCACCATTATCGTTTCAGACCCACCTCCCAACCCCGAGGGGACCCAGAGAGG
GCCTATTTCCCATGATTCCTTCATATTTGCATATACGATACAAGGCTGTTAGAGAGATAATTAGAATTAA
TTTGACTGTAAACACAAAGATATTAGTACAAAATACGTGACGTAGAAAGTAATAATTTCTTGGGTAGTTT
GCAGTTTTAAAATTATGTTTTAAAATGGACTATCATATGCTTACCGTAACTTGAAAGTATTTCGATTTCT
TGGCTTTATATATCTTGTGGAAAGGACGAAACACCGGGCCAAACCAAAGTCTACCAGTTTTAGAGCTAGA
AATAGCAAGTTAAAATAAGGCTAGTCCGTTATCAACTTGAAAAAGTGGCACCGAGTCGGTGCTTTTTTAA
GCTTGGCGTAACTAGATCTTGAGACAAATGGCAGTATTCATCCACAATTTTAAAAGAAAAGGGGGGATTG
GGGGGTACAGTGCAGGGGAAAGAATAGTAGACATAATAGCAACAGACATACAAACTAAAGAATTACAAAA
ACAAATTACAAAAATTCAAAATTTTCGGGTTTATTACAGGGACAGCAGAGATCCACTTTGGCGCCGGCTC
GAGGGGG
