>Addgene plasmid #76683 | CDC7 gRNA (BRDN0001146695) | depositor partial sequence | sequence record 144143 | Target Sequence
GGCCAAACCAAAGTCTACCA
