>Addgene plasmid #76683 | CDC7 gRNA (BRDN0001146695) | addgene partial sequence | sequence record 186299 | hU6-F
AGAAAGTAATAATTTCTTGGGTAGTTTGCAGTTTTAAAATTATGTTTTAAAATGGACTATCATATGCTTA
CCGTAACTTGAAAGTATTTCGATTTCTTGGCTTTATATATCTTGTGGAAAGGACGAAACACCGGGCCAAA
CCAAAGTCTACCAGTTTTAGAGCTAGAAATAGCAAGTTAAAATAAGGCTAGTCCGTTATCAACTTGAAAA
AGTGGCACCGAGTCGGTGCTTTTTTAAGCTTGGCGTAACTAGATCTTGAGACAAATGGCAGTATTCATCC
ACAATTTTAAAAGAAAAGGGGGGATTGGGGGGTACAGTGCAGGGGAAAGAATAGTAGACATAATAGCAAC
AGACATACAAACTAAAGAATTACAAAAACAAATTACANAAATTCAAAATTTTCGGGTTTATTACAGGGAC
AGCAGAGATCCACTTTGGCGCCGGCTCGAGGGGGCCCGGGTGCNCNGATGGATAAAGTTTTANACAGNAG
AGGGAATCTTTGCAGCTAATGNACCTTCTAGGNCTTGAAAGGAGTGGGGAATTGGCTCCGGTGCNCCNNC
AGCTTGGCAA
